>Addgene plasmid #46262 | pKNOCK-Km | depositor full sequence | sequence record 65281 | pKNOCK-Km sequence 2098 bps
GGGGATCAATTCCGTGATAGGTGGGCTGCCCTTCCTGGTTGGCTTGGTTTCATCAGCCATCCGCTTGCCC
TCATCTGTTACGCCGGCGGTAGCCGGCCAGCCTCGCAGAGCAGGATTCCCGTTGAGCACCGCCAGGTGCG
AATAAGGGACAGTGAAGAAGGAACACCCGCTCGCGGGTGGGCCTACTTCACCTATCCTGCCCGGCTGACG
CCGTTGGATACACCAAGGAAAGTCTACACGAACCCTTTGGCAAAATCCTGTATATCGTGCGAAAAAGGAT
GGATATACCGAAAAAATCGCTATAATGACCCCGAAGCAGGGTTATGCAGCGGAAAACGGAATTGATCCGG
CCACGATGCGTCCGGCGTAGAGGATCTGAAGATCAGCAGTTCAACCTGTTGATAGTACGTACTAAGCTCT
CATGTTTCACGTACTAAGCTCTCATGTTTAACGTACTAAGCTCTCATGTTTAACGAACTAAACCCTCATG
GCTAACGTACTAAGCTCTCATGGCTAACGTACTAAGCTCTCATGTTTCACGTACTAAGCTCTCATGTTTG
AACAATAAAATTAATATAAATCAGCAACTTAAATAGCCTCTAAGGTTTTAAGTTTTATAAGAAAAAAAAG
AATATATAAGGCTTTTAAAGCTTTTAAGGTTTAACGGTTGTGGACAACAAGCCAGGGATGTAACGCACTG
AGAAGCCCTTAGAGCCTCTCAAAGCAATTTTGAGTGACACAGGAACACTTAACGGCTGACATGGGAATTC
CCCTCCACCGCGGTGGCGGCCGCTCTAGAACTAGTGGATCCCCCGGGCTGCAGGAATTCGATATCAAGCT
TATCGATACCGTCGACCTCGAGGGGGGGCCCGGTACCGAGGACGCGTCGAATTAATTCCGCTAGCTTCAC
GCTGCCGCAAGCACTCAGGGCGCAAGGGCTGCTAAAGGAAGCGGAACACGTAGAAAGCCAGTCCGCAGAA
ACGGTGCTGACCCCGGATGAATGTCAGCTACTGGGCTATCTGGACAAGGGAAAACGCAAGCGCAAAGAGA
AAGCAGGTAGCTTGCAGTGGGCTTACATGGCGATAGCTAGACTGGGCGGTTTTATGGACAGCAAGCGAAC
CGGAATTGCCAGCTGGGGCGCCCTCTGGTAAGGTTGGGAAGCCCTGCAAAGTAAACTGGATGGCTTTCTT
GCCGCCAAGGATCTGATGGCGCAGGGGATCAAGATCTGATCAAGAGACAGGATGAGGATCGTTTCGCATG
ATTGAACAAGATGGATTGCACGCAGGTTCTCCGGCCGCTTGGGTGGAGAGGCTATTCGGCTATGACTGGG
CACAACAGACAATCGGCTGCTCTGATGCCGCCGTGTTCCGGCTGTCAGCGCAGGGGCGCCCGGTTCTTTT
TGTCAAGACCGACCTGTCCGGTGCCCTGAATGAACTCCAAGACGAGGCAGCGCGGCTATCGTGGCTGGCC
ACGACGGGCGTTCCTTGCGCAGCTGTGCTCGACGTTGTCACTGAAGCGGGAAGGGACTGGCTGCTATTGG
GCGAAGTGCCGGGGCAGGATCTCCTGTCATCTCACCTTGCTCCTGCCGAGAAAGTATCCATCATGGCTGA
TGCAATGCGGCGGCTGCATACGCTTGATCCGGCTACCTGCCCATTCGACCACCAAGCGAAACATCGCATC
GAGCGAGCACGTACTCGGATGGAAGCCGGTCTTGTCGATCAGGATGATCTGGACGAAGAGCATCAGGGGC
TCGCGCCAGCCGAACTGTTCGCCAGGCTCAAGGCGCGGATGCCCGACGGCGAGGATCTCGTCGTGACCCA
TGGCGATGCCTGCTTGCCGAATATCATGGTGGAAAATGGCCGCTTTTCTGGATTCATCGACTGTGGCCGG
CTGGGTGTGGCGGACCGCTATCAGGACATAGCGTTGGCTACCCGTGATATTGCTGAAGAGCTTGGCGGCG
AATGGGCTGACCGCTTCCTCGTGCTTTACGGTATCGCCGCTCCCGATTCGCAGCGCATCGCCTTCTATCG
CCTTCTTGACGAGTTCTTCTGAGCGGGACTCTGGGGTTCGCGGAATTAATTCGACGCGTCAATTCGAG
Features (pLannotate 1.2.2; 6 found; start..end, strand, type, name):
     15..60      -  CDS            traJ (fragment): oriT-recognizing protein; traJ
     93..202     -  oriT           oriT: incP origin of transfer
    373..761     +  rep_origin     R6K γ ori: γ replication origin from E. coli plasmid R6K; requires the R6K initiator protein pi for replication
    773..877     +  misc_feature   MCS: pBluescript multiple cloning site
    903..1226    +  CDS            tnpA (fragment): TN5P_ECOLX - Also known as tnp. Experimental evidence at protein level: Swiss-Prot protein existence level 1. Mediates transposition of transposon Tn5 by a 'cut and paste' mechanism. First, the monomeric transposase binds the 19 bp inverted DNA repeats flanking the transposon. Then, dimerization of the DNA- bound transposase creates a synaptic DNA complex. After nicking of the first DNA strand, excision of the transposon proceeds through a series of intermediates. The transposase then mediates the insertion of the transposon at a new site by strand transfer. The activity of the wild- type tran
   1258..2049    +  CDS            neo: KKA2_KLEPN - Also known as kan, nptII. Experimental evidence at protein level: Swiss-Prot protein existence level 1. Resistance to kanamycin, neomycin, paromomycin, ribostamycin, butirosin and gentamicin B. From Klebsiella pneumoniae.
