[The description below was written by a language model from this plasmid's Addgene catalogue record and pLannotate feature annotations shown in this document.]
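Description:
pKNOCK-Km is a compact (about 2.1 kb) empty-backbone suicide vector from the pKNOCK series, designed for gene knockout and targeted DNA insertion into the chromosome of gram-negative bacteria. Its only replication origin is the R6K γ ori, which fires only when the R6K initiator protein pi is supplied in trans. The plasmid is therefore maintained only in E. coli hosts carrying the pir gene, at low copy in pir+ strains and at high copy in pir116 strains, and it cannot replicate after transfer into recipients that lack pir. Selection is by kanamycin through the neo (nptII) aminoglycoside phosphotransferase gene. The short tnpA fragment annotated just upstream of neo appears to be a non-functional remnant of Tn5 carried along with the resistance cassette.

Mobilization is provided by an incP-type origin of transfer (oriT), flanked by a small traJ fragment. This lets the plasmid be conjugated into a broad range of hosts from a donor strain that supplies the transfer functions in trans. A pBluescript-derived multiple cloning site sits next to the R6K origin and has no insert in this version. In typical use, an internal fragment of a target gene or another region of homology is cloned into the MCS and the construct is conjugated into the recipient. Kanamycin-resistant exconjugants can arise only by homologous recombination that integrates the whole plasmid into the chromosome, which disrupts the target gene or places DNA at a defined locus. The depositor notes a single-base deletion in the quality-control sequence relative to the reference. It lies in the backbone and affects none of the annotated features.
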