Addgene plasmid #46262: pKNOCK-Km
Purpose: (Empty Backbone) Bacterial targeting
Depositing lab: Mikhail Alexeyev. Depositing organization: University of South Alabama. Publication: The pKNOCK series of broad-host-range mobilizable suicide vectors for gene knockout and targeted DNA insertion into the chromosome of gram-negative bacteria. Alexeyev MF. Biotechniques. 1999 May;26(5):824-6, 828. 10.2144/99265bm05 PubMed 10337469.
Backbone
  Vector backbone: original
  Vector type: Bacterial targeting
Growth in bacteria
  Bacterial resistance: Kanamycin, 50 μg/mL
  Growth temperature: 37°C
  Growth strain: pir116
  Growth instructions: low copy number in pir+ E. coli strains high copy number in pir116 E. coli strains
  Copy number: Low Copy
Terms and licenses: Academic/Nonprofit Terms; Industry Terms
Depositor comments: Addgene's quality control sequence shows 1bp deletion compared to depositor's reference sequence. The mismatch is in backbone region and does not affect any of the features.
How to cite: pKNOCK-Km was a gift from Mikhail Alexeyev (Addgene plasmid # 46262 ; http://n2t.net/addgene:46262 ; RRID:Addgene_46262)
