>Addgene plasmid #46262 | pKNOCK-Km | addgene partial sequence | sequence record 68768 | pGP704-R 5'-aacaagccagggatgtaacg-3'
TCAAGCAATTTTGAGTGACACAGGAACACTTAACGGCTGACATGGGAATTCCCCTCCACCGCGGTGGCGG
CCGCTCTAGAACTAGTGGATCCCCCGGGCTGCAGGAATTCGATATCAAGCTTATCGATACCGTCGACCTC
GAGGGGGGGCCCGGTACCGAGGACGCGTCGAATAATTCCGCTAGCTTCACGCTGCCGCAAGCACTCAGGG
CGCAAGGGCTGCTAAAGGAAGCGGAACACGTAGAAAGCCAGTCCGCAGAAACGGTGCTGACCCCGGATGA
ATGTCAGCTACTGGGCTATCTGGACAAGGGAAAACGCAAGCGCAAAGAGAAAGCAGGTAGCTTGCAGTGG
GCTTACATGGCGATAGCTAGACTGGGCGGTTTTATGGACAGCAAGCGAACCGGAATTGCCAGCTGGGGCG
CCCTCTGGTAAGGTTGGGAAGCCCTGCAAAGTAAACTGGATGGCTTTCTTGCCGCCAAGGATCTGATGGC
GCAGGGGATCAAGATCTGATCAAGAGACAGGATGAGGATCGTTTCGCATGATTGAACAAGATGGATTGCA
CGCAGGTTCTCCGGCCGCTTGGGTGGAGAGGCTATTCGGCTATGACTGGGCACAACAGACAATCGGCTGC
TCTGATGCCGCCGTGTTCCGGCTGTCAGCGCAGGGGCGCCCGGTTCTTTTTGTCAAGACCGACCTGTCCG
GTGCCCTGAATGAACTCCAAGACGAGGCAGCGCGGCTATCGTGGCTGGCCACGACGGGCGTTCCTTGCGC
AGCTGTGCTCGACGTTGTCACTGAAGCGGGAAGGGACTGGCTGCTATTGGGCGAAGTGCCGGGGCAGGAT
CTCCTGTCATCTCACCTTGCT
